Addgene plasmid #111580: pAAV-CWB-yellow pre-eGRASP(p32)
Purpose: An AAV vector that expresses yellow pre-eGRASP(p32) under the CaMKIIa promoter.
Depositing lab: Bong-Kiun Kaang. Depositing organization: Seoul National University. Publication: Interregional synaptic maps among engram cells underlie memory formation. Choi JH, Sim SE, Kim JI, Choi DI, Oh J, Ye S, Lee J, Kim T, Ko HG, Lim CS, Kaang BK. Science. 2018 Apr 27;360(6387):430-435. doi: 10.1126/science.aas9204. PubMed 29700265.
Backbone
  Vector backbone: pAAV
  Backbone size w/o insert (bp): 4154
  Total vector size (bp): 5504
  Vector type: AAV
Growth in bacteria
  Bacterial resistance: Ampicillin, 100 μg/mL
  Growth temperature: 37°C
  Growth strain: NEB Stable
  Copy number: Unknown
Gene/Insert
  Gene/Insert name: yellow pre-eGRASP(p32)
  Insert size (bp): 1350
  Promoter: CaMKIIa
  Cloning method: Restriction Enzyme; 5′ cloning site NheI (not destroyed); 3′ cloning site EcoRI (not destroyed)
  Sequencing primers: 5′ None; 3′ None
Terms and licenses: Academic/Nonprofit Terms; Industry Terms: Not Available to Industry
How to cite: pAAV-CWB-yellow pre-eGRASP(p32) was a gift from Bong-Kiun Kaang (Addgene plasmid # 111580 ; http://n2t.net/addgene:111580 ; RRID:Addgene_111580)
