[The description below was written by a language model from this plasmid's Addgene catalogue record and pLannotate feature annotations shown in this document.]
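Description:
pAAV-CWB-yellow pre-eGRASP(p32) is an adeno-associated virus transfer plasmid of about 5.5 kb, built on a pAAV backbone, that expresses the presynaptic half of a split fluorescent protein synapse reporter in neurons. It is propagated in E. coli through a high-copy ColE1/pUC-type origin with ampicillin selection (AmpR with its own bla promoter). The backbone also carries an f1/M13 phage origin and short remnants of pBR322 bom and rop sequences. The expression cassette lies between two AAV2 inverted terminal repeats, which allow it to be replicated and packaged into recombinant AAV particles when rep, cap and helper functions are supplied in trans. In the depositor sequence both ITRs are annotated as full length. In the sequencing-derived record, which is 11 nt shorter, the upstream ITR is detected only as fragments, a common outcome for these structured repeats.

Within the ITRs, a roughly 365 bp fragment of the mouse CaMKIIα promoter drives the 1,350 bp insert, cloned between NheI and EcoRI. The annotated open reading frame begins with a short segment matching a mouse immunoglobulin kappa chain, consistent with a secretion signal. It continues with a large GFP-derived fragment; the "Trp-less GFP" label is only the closest database match, and the "yellow" in the name implies a colour-shifted variant. It ends with a portion of mouse neurexin-1β, which would anchor the protein in the presynaptic membrane. The unannotated stretch between the GFP and neurexin segments may hold the p32 element in the name, though the record does not define it. A WPRE and a bovine growth hormone polyadenylation signal enhance transcript stability and 3′ end processing. The associated work used the construct to map synaptic connections between brain regions among engram cells; in GRASP-type approaches, fluorescence is reconstituted where the presynaptic component meets a complementary postsynaptic partner.
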