Features (pLannotate 1.2.2; 16 found; start..end, strand, type, name):
      1..141     -  repeat_region  AAV2 ITR: inverted terminal repeat of adeno-associated virus serotype 2 inverted
    160..524     +  promoter       CaMKII promoter (fragment): promoter for the mouse calcium/calmodulin-dependent kinase II α subunit
    532..552     -  misc_feature   MCS (fragment): pBluescript multiple cloning site
    567..629     +  CDS            KV3A6_MOUSE (fragment): Experimental evidence at protein level: Swiss-Prot protein existence level 1. From Mus musculus (Mouse).
    645..1283    +  CDS            Trp-less GFP (fragment): Trp-less GFP is a fluorescent protein published in 2012, derived from Aequorea victoria.
   1377..1913    +  CDS            Nrxn1 (fragment): NRX1B_MOUSE - Experimental evidence at protein level: Swiss-Prot protein existence level 1. Neuronal cell surface protein that may be involved in cell recognition and cell adhesion by forming intracellular junctions through binding to neuroligins. May play a role in formation or maintenance of synaptic junctions. May mediate intracellular signaling. May play a role in angiogenesis (By similarity). From Mus musculus (Mouse).
   1934..2522    +  misc_feature   WPRE: woodchuck hepatitis virus posttranscriptional regulatory element
   2535..2759    +  polyA_signal   bGH poly(A) signal: bovine growth hormone polyadenylation signal
   2767..2907    +  repeat_region  AAV2 ITR: inverted terminal repeat of adeno-associated virus serotype 2 inverted
   2912..2963    -  misc_feature   bom (fragment): basis of mobility region from pBR322
   2982..3362    +  rep_origin     M13 ori (sequence partly withheld): M13 bacteriophage origin of replication; arrow indicates direction of (+) strand synthesis
   3438..3487    -  misc_feature   bom (fragment): basis of mobility region from pBR322
   3589..3624    -  CDS            rop (fragment): Rop protein, which maintains plasmids at low copy number; rop
   3719..3823    +  promoter       AmpR promoter: bla
   3824..4684    +  CDS            AmpR: β-lactamase; bla; confers resistance to ampicillin, carbenicillin, and related antibiotics
   4855..5443    +  rep_origin     ori: high-copy-number ColE1/pMB1/pBR322/pUC origin of replication
>Addgene plasmid #111580 | pAAV-CWB-yellow pre-eGRASP(p32) | depositor full sequence | sequence record 209567 | pAAV-CWB-yellow pre-eGRASP(p32) sequence 5504 bps
CCTGCAGGCAGCTGCGCGCTCGCTCGCTCACTGAGGCCGCCCGGGCAAAGCCCGGGCGTCGGGCGACCTT
TGGTCGCCCGGCCTCAGTGAGCGAGCGAGCGCGCAGAGAGGGAGTGGCCAACTCCATCACTAGGGGTTCC
TGCGGCCGCAGATGCTGCACACTTGTGGACTAAGTTTGTTCGCATCCCCTTCTCCAACCCCCTCAGTACA
TCACCCTGGGGGAACAGGGTCCACTTGCTCCTGGGCCCACACAGTCCTGCAGTATTGTGTATATAAGGCC
AGGGCAAAGAGGAGCAGGTTTTAAAGTGAAAGGCAGGCAGGTGTTGGGGAGGCAGTTACCGGGGCAACGG
GAACAGGGCGTTTCGGAGGTGGTTGCCATGGGGACCTGGATGCTGACGAAGGCTCGCGAGGCTGTGAGCA
GCCACAGTGCCCTGCTCAGAAGCCCCAAGCTCGTCAGTCAAGCCGGTTCTCCGTTTGCACTCAGGAGCAC
GGGCAGGCGAGTGGCCCCTAGTTCTGGGGGCAGCGTGAAAAGACGGTATCGATAAGCTTGATTCGAGCTA
GCCACCATGGAGACCGACACCCTCCTGCTATGGGTGCTGCTGCTCTGGGTGCCCGGCAGCACCGGCGACG
CACCGGTCGGAGGCAGCAAGGGCGAGGAGCTGTTCACCGGGGTGGTGCCCATCCTGGTCGAGCTGGACGG
CGACGTAAACGGCCACAAGTTCAGCGTGAGGGGCGAGGGCGAGGGCGATGCCACCATCGGCAAGCTGACC
CTGAAGTTCATCTGCACCACCGGCAAGCTGCCCGTGCCCTGGCCCACCCTCGTGACCACCCTGACCTACG
GCGTGCAGTGCTTCGCCCGCTACCCCGACCACATGAAGCGGCACGACTTCTTCAAGTCCGCCATGCCCGA
AGGCTACGTCCAGGAGCGCACCATCTCCTTCAAGGACGACGGCAAGTACAAGACCCGCGCCGTGGTGAAG
TTCGAGGGCGACACCCTGGTGAACCGCATCGAGCTGAAGGGCACCGACTTCAAGGAGGACGGCAACATCC
TGGGGCACAAGCTGGAGTACAACTTCAACAGCCACAACGTCTATATCACCGCCGACAAGCAGAAGAACGG
CATCAAGGCCAACTTCACCGTGCGCCACAACGTGGAGGACGGCAGCGTGCAGCTCGCCGACCACTACCAG
CAGAACACCCCCATCGGCGACGGCCCCGTGCTGCTGCCCGACAACCACTACCTGAGCTACCAGACCGTGC
TGAGCAAAGACCCCAACGAGAAGACCGGTGGATCTGGAGGCAGTGGCGGATCTAGATCTCCTAGCTACTC
TCCACCACCTCCACCTGGAGGAGGTTCCGGAGGCGGAAGCGGTACCGAAGTGCCTTCCTCTATGACAACT
GAGTCGACAGCCACTGCCATGCAGTCCGAGATGTCCACCTCAATCATGGAGACCACCACAACCCTGGCTA
CCAGCACAGCTCGACGAGGAAAGCCCCCCACAAAGGAGCCTATCAGCCAGACCACGGATGATATCCTTGT
GGCCTCGGCAGAGTGTCCCAGCGACGATGAGGACATTGACCCCTGTGAGCCGAGCTCAGGTGGGTTAGCC
AACCCCACCCGAGTGGGCGGCCGCGAACCATACCCAGGCTCGGCAGAGGTGATCCGGGAGTCTAGCAGTA
CCACTGGCATGGTGGTGGGGATTGTCGCAGCAGCAGCTCTGTGCATCCTCATCCTCCTCTATGCCATGTA
CAAGTACAGAAACCGGGATGAAGGCTCATATCACGTGGATGAGAGTCGAAACTACATCAGTAACTCAGCA
CAGTCCAATGGGGCTGTGGTCAAGGAGAAGCAGCCCAGCAGTGCGAAAAGCGCCAACAAAAACAAGAAGA
ACAAGGATAAGGAGTATTATGTCTGAATTCCTGCAGCCCCGATAATCAACCTCTGGATTACAAAATTTGT
GAAAGATTGACTGGTATTCTTAACTATGTTGCTCCTTTTACGCTATGTGGATACGCTGCTTTAATGCCTT
TGTATCATGCTATTGCTTCCCGTATGGCTTTCATTTTCTCCTCCTTGTATAAATCCTGGTTGCTGTCTCT
TTATGAGGAGTTGTGGCCCGTTGTCAGGCAACGTGGCGTGGTGTGCACTGTGTTTGCTGACGCAACCCCC
ACTGGTTGGGGCATTGCCACCACCTGTCAGCTCCTTTCCGGGACTTTCGCTTTCCCCCTCCCTATTGCCA
CGGCGGAACTCATCGCCGCCTGCCTTGCCCGCTGCTGGACAGGGGCTCGGCTGTTGGGCACTGACAATTC
CGTGGTGTTGTCGGGGAAATCATCGTCCTTTCCTTGGCTGCTCGCCTGTGTTGCCACCTGGATTCTGCGC
GGGACGTCCTTCTGCTACGTCCCTTCGGCCCTCAATCCAGCGGACCTTCCTTCCCGCGGCCTGCTGCCGG
CTCTGCGGCCTCTTCCGCGTCTTCGCCTTCGCCCTCAGACGAGTCGGATCTCCCTTTGGGCCGCCTCCCC
GCATCGGGGGGATCCTGTGCCTTCTAGTTGCCAGCCATCTGTTGTTTGCCCCTCCCCCGTGCCTTCCTTG
ACCCTGGAAGGTGCCACTCCCACTGTCCTTTCCTAATAAAATGAGGAAATTGCATCGCATTGTCTGAGTA
GGTGTCATTCTATTCTGGGGGGTGGGGTGGGGCAGGACAGCAAGGGGGAGGATTGGGAAGACAATAGCAG
GCATGCTGGGGATGCGGTGGGCTCTATGGCGGCCGCAGGAACCCCTAGTGATGGAGTTGGCCACTCCCTC
TCTGCGCGCTCGCTCGCTCACTGAGGCCGGGCGACCAAAGGTCGCCCGACGCCCGGGCTTTGCCCGGGCG
GCCTCAGTGAGCGAGCGAGCGCGCAGCTGCCTGCAGGGGCGCCTGATGCGGTATTTTCTCCTTACGCATC
TGTGCGGTATTTCACACCGCATA
[142 nt withheld, positions 2964-3105]
C
[141 nt withheld, positions 3107-3247]
CCTTTGACGTTGGAGTCCACGTTCTTT
[37 nt withheld, positions 3275-3311]
ACCCTATCTCGGGCTATTCTTTTGATTTATAAGGGATTTTGCCGATTTCGGCCTATTGGTTAAAAAATGA
GCTGATTTAACAAAAATTTAACGCGAATTTTAACAAAATATTAACGTTTACAATTTTATGGTGCACTCTC
AGTACAATCTGCTCTGATGCCGCATAGTTAAGCCAGCCCCGACACCCGCCAACACCCGCTGACGCGCCCT
GACGGGCTTGTCTGCTCCCGGCATCCGCTTACAGACAAGCTGTGACCGTCTCCGGGAGCTGCATGTGTCA
GAGGTTTTCACCGTCATCACCGAAACGCGCGAGACGAAAGGGCCTCGTGATACGCCTATTTTTATAGGTT
AATGTCATGATAATAATGGTTTCTTAGACGTCAGGTGGCACTTTTCGGGGAAATGTGCGCGGAACCCCTA
TTTGTTTATTTTTCTAAATACATTCAAATATGTATCCGCTCATGAGACAATAACCCTGATAAATGCTTCA
ATAATATTGAAAAAGGAAGAGTATGAGTATTCAACATTTCCGTGTCGCCCTTATTCCCTTTTTTGCGGCA
TTTTGCCTTCCTGTTTTTGCTCACCCAGAAACGCTGGTGAAAGTAAAAGATGCTGAAGATCAGTTGGGTG
CACGAGTGGGTTACATCGAACTGGATCTCAACAGCGGTAAGATCCTTGAGAGTTTTCGCCCCGAAGAACG
TTTTCCAATGATGAGCACTTTTAAAGTTCTGCTATGTGGCGCGGTATTATCCCGTATTGACGCCGGGCAA
GAGCAACTCGGTCGCCGCATACACTATTCTCAGAATGACTTGGTTGAGTACTCACCAGTCACAGAAAAGC
ATCTTACGGATGGCATGACAGTAAGAGAATTATGCAGTGCTGCCATAACCATGAGTGATAACACTGCGGC
CAACTTACTTCTGACAACGATCGGAGGACCGAAGGAGCTAACCGCTTTTTTGCACAACATGGGGGATCAT
GTAACTCGCCTTGATCGTTGGGAACCGGAGCTGAATGAAGCCATACCAAACGACGAGCGTGACACCACGA
TGCCTGTAGCAATGGCAACAACGTTGCGCAAACTATTAACTGGCGAACTACTTACTCTAGCTTCCCGGCA
ACAATTAATAGACTGGATGGAGGCGGATAAAGTTGCAGGACCACTTCTGCGCTCGGCCCTTCCGGCTGGC
TGGTTTATTGCTGATAAATCTGGAGCCGGTGAGCGTGGGTCTCGCGGTATCATTGCAGCACTGGGGCCAG
ATGGTAAGCCCTCCCGTATCGTAGTTATCTACACGACGGGGAGTCAGGCAACTATGGATGAACGAAATAG
ACAGATCGCTGAGATAGGTGCCTCACTGATTAAGCATTGGTAACTGTCAGACCAAGTTTACTCATATATA
CTTTAGATTGATTTAAAACTTCATTTTTAATTTAAAAGGATCTAGGTGAAGATCCTTTTTGATAATCTCA
TGACCAAAATCCCTTAACGTGAGTTTTCGTTCCACTGAGCGTCAGACCCCGTAGAAAAGATCAAAGGATC
TTCTTGAGATCCTTTTTTTCTGCGCGTAATCTGCTGCTTGCAAACAAAAAAACCACCGCTACCAGCGGTG
GTTTGTTTGCCGGATCAAGAGCTACCAACTCTTTTTCCGAAGGTAACTGGCTTCAGCAGAGCGCAGATAC
CAAATACTGTCCTTCTAGTGTAGCCGTAGTTAGGCCACCACTTCAAGAACTCTGTAGCACCGCCTACATA
CCTCGCTCTGCTAATCCTGTTACCAGTGGCTGCTGCCAGTGGCGATAAGTCGTGTCTTACCGGGTTGGAC
TCAAGACGATAGTTACCGGATAAGGCGCAGCGGTCGGGCTGAACGGGGGGTTCGTGCACACAGCCCAGCT
TGGAGCGAACGACCTACACCGAACTGAGATACCTACAGCGTGAGCTATGAGAAAGCGCCACGCTTCCCGA
AGGGAGAAAGGCGGACAGGTATCCGGTAAGCGGCAGGGTCGGAACAGGAGAGCGCACGAGGGAGCTTCCA
GGGGGAAACGCCTGGTATCTTTATAGTCCTGTCGGGTTTCGCCACCTCTGACTTGAGCGTCGATTTTTGT
GATGCTCGTCAGGGGGGCGGAGCCTATGGAAAAACGCCAGCAACGCGGCCTTTTTACGGTTCCTGGCCTT
TTGCTGGCCTTTTGCTCACATGT
