Features (pLannotate 1.2.2; 17 found; start..end, strand, type, name):
     12..39      +  repeat_region  AAV2 ITR (fragment): inverted terminal repeat of adeno-associated virus serotype 2 inverted
     68..95      +  repeat_region  AAV2 ITR (fragment): inverted terminal repeat of adeno-associated virus serotype 2 inverted
    149..513     +  promoter       CaMKII promoter (fragment): promoter for the mouse calcium/calmodulin-dependent kinase II α subunit
    521..541     -  misc_feature   MCS (fragment): pBluescript multiple cloning site
    556..618     +  CDS            KV3A6_MOUSE (fragment): Experimental evidence at protein level: Swiss-Prot protein existence level 1. From Mus musculus (Mouse).
    634..1272    +  CDS            Trp-less GFP (fragment): Trp-less GFP is a fluorescent protein published in 2012, derived from Aequorea victoria.
   1366..1902    +  CDS            Nrxn1 (fragment): NRX1B_MOUSE - Experimental evidence at protein level: Swiss-Prot protein existence level 1. Neuronal cell surface protein that may be involved in cell recognition and cell adhesion by forming intracellular junctions through binding to neuroligins. May play a role in formation or maintenance of synaptic junctions. May mediate intracellular signaling. May play a role in angiogenesis (By similarity). From Mus musculus (Mouse).
   1923..2511    +  misc_feature   WPRE: woodchuck hepatitis virus posttranscriptional regulatory element
   2524..2748    +  polyA_signal   bGH poly(A) signal: bovine growth hormone polyadenylation signal
   2756..2896    +  repeat_region  AAV2 ITR: inverted terminal repeat of adeno-associated virus serotype 2 inverted
   2901..2952    -  misc_feature   bom (fragment): basis of mobility region from pBR322
   2971..3426    +  rep_origin     f1 ori (sequence partly withheld): f1 bacteriophage origin of replication; arrow indicates direction of (+) strand synthesis
   3427..3476    -  misc_feature   bom (fragment): basis of mobility region from pBR322
   3578..3613    -  CDS            rop (fragment): Rop protein, which maintains plasmids at low copy number; rop
   3708..3812    +  promoter       AmpR promoter: bla
   3813..4673    +  CDS            AmpR: β-lactamase; bla; confers resistance to ampicillin, carbenicillin, and related antibiotics
   4844..5432    +  rep_origin     ori: high-copy-number ColE1/pMB1/pBR322/pUC origin of replication
>Addgene plasmid #111580 | pAAV-CWB-yellow pre-eGRASP(p32) | addgene full sequence | sequence record 212646 | Addgene NGS Result
CCTGCAGGCAGCTGCGCGCTCGCTCGCTCACTGAGGCCGCCCGGGCGTCGGGCGACCTTTGGTCGCCCGG
CCTCAGTGAGCGAGCGAGCGCGCAGAGAGGGAGTGGCCAACTCCATCACTAGGGGTTCCTGCGGCCGCAG
ATGCTGCACACTTGTGGACTAAGTTTGTTCGCATCCCCTTCTCCAACCCCCTCAGTACATCACCCTGGGG
GAACAGGGTCCACTTGCTCCTGGGCCCACACAGTCCTGCAGTATTGTGTATATAAGGCCAGGGCAAAGAG
GAGCAGGTTTTAAAGTGAAAGGCAGGCAGGTGTTGGGGAGGCAGTTACCGGGGCAACGGGAACAGGGCGT
TTCGGAGGTGGTTGCCATGGGGACCTGGATGCTGACGAAGGCTCGCGAGGCTGTGAGCAGCCACAGTGCC
CTGCTCAGAAGCCCCAAGCTCGTCAGTCAAGCCGGTTCTCCGTTTGCACTCAGGAGCACGGGCAGGCGAG
TGGCCCCTAGTTCTGGGGGCAGCGTGAAAAGACGGTATCGATAAGCTTGATTCGAGCTAGCCACCATGGA
GACCGACACCCTCCTGCTATGGGTGCTGCTGCTCTGGGTGCCCGGCAGCACCGGCGACGCACCGGTCGGA
GGCAGCAAGGGCGAGGAGCTGTTCACCGGGGTGGTGCCCATCCTGGTCGAGCTGGACGGCGACGTAAACG
GCCACAAGTTCAGCGTGAGGGGCGAGGGCGAGGGCGATGCCACCATCGGCAAGCTGACCCTGAAGTTCAT
CTGCACCACCGGCAAGCTGCCCGTGCCCTGGCCCACCCTCGTGACCACCCTGACCTACGGCGTGCAGTGC
TTCGCCCGCTACCCCGACCACATGAAGCGGCACGACTTCTTCAAGTCCGCCATGCCCGAAGGCTACGTCC
AGGAGCGCACCATCTCCTTCAAGGACGACGGCAAGTACAAGACCCGCGCCGTGGTGAAGTTCGAGGGCGA
CACCCTGGTGAACCGCATCGAGCTGAAGGGCACCGACTTCAAGGAGGACGGCAACATCCTGGGGCACAAG
CTGGAGTACAACTTCAACAGCCACAACGTCTATATCACCGCCGACAAGCAGAAGAACGGCATCAAGGCCA
ACTTCACCGTGCGCCACAACGTGGAGGACGGCAGCGTGCAGCTCGCCGACCACTACCAGCAGAACACCCC
CATCGGCGACGGCCCCGTGCTGCTGCCCGACAACCACTACCTGAGCTACCAGACCGTGCTGAGCAAAGAC
CCCAACGAGAAGACCGGTGGATCTGGAGGCAGTGGCGGATCTAGATCTCCTAGCTACTCTCCACCACCTC
CACCTGGAGGAGGTTCCGGAGGCGGAAGCGGTACCGAAGTGCCTTCCTCTATGACAACTGAGTCGACAGC
CACTGCCATGCAGTCCGAGATGTCCACCTCAATCATGGAGACCACCACAACCCTGGCTACCAGCACAGCT
CGACGAGGAAAGCCCCCCACAAAGGAGCCTATCAGCCAGACCACGGATGATATCCTTGTGGCCTCGGCAG
AGTGTCCCAGCGACGATGAGGACATTGACCCCTGTGAGCCGAGCTCAGGTGGGTTAGCCAACCCCACCCG
AGTGGGCGGCCGCGAACCATACCCAGGCTCGGCAGAGGTGATCCGGGAGTCTAGCAGTACCACTGGCATG
GTGGTGGGGATTGTCGCAGCAGCAGCTCTGTGCATCCTCATCCTCCTCTATGCCATGTACAAGTACAGAA
ACCGGGATGAAGGCTCATATCACGTGGATGAGAGTCGAAACTACATCAGTAACTCAGCACAGTCCAATGG
GGCTGTGGTCAAGGAGAAGCAGCCCAGCAGTGCGAAAAGCGCCAACAAAAACAAGAAGAACAAGGATAAG
GAGTATTATGTCTGAATTCCTGCAGCCCCGATAATCAACCTCTGGATTACAAAATTTGTGAAAGATTGAC
TGGTATTCTTAACTATGTTGCTCCTTTTACGCTATGTGGATACGCTGCTTTAATGCCTTTGTATCATGCT
ATTGCTTCCCGTATGGCTTTCATTTTCTCCTCCTTGTATAAATCCTGGTTGCTGTCTCTTTATGAGGAGT
TGTGGCCCGTTGTCAGGCAACGTGGCGTGGTGTGCACTGTGTTTGCTGACGCAACCCCCACTGGTTGGGG
CATTGCCACCACCTGTCAGCTCCTTTCCGGGACTTTCGCTTTCCCCCTCCCTATTGCCACGGCGGAACTC
ATCGCCGCCTGCCTTGCCCGCTGCTGGACAGGGGCTCGGCTGTTGGGCACTGACAATTCCGTGGTGTTGT
CGGGGAAATCATCGTCCTTTCCTTGGCTGCTCGCCTGTGTTGCCACCTGGATTCTGCGCGGGACGTCCTT
CTGCTACGTCCCTTCGGCCCTCAATCCAGCGGACCTTCCTTCCCGCGGCCTGCTGCCGGCTCTGCGGCCT
CTTCCGCGTCTTCGCCTTCGCCCTCAGACGAGTCGGATCTCCCTTTGGGCCGCCTCCCCGCATCGGGGGG
ATCCTGTGCCTTCTAGTTGCCAGCCATCTGTTGTTTGCCCCTCCCCCGTGCCTTCCTTGACCCTGGAAGG
TGCCACTCCCACTGTCCTTTCCTAATAAAATGAGGAAATTGCATCGCATTGTCTGAGTAGGTGTCATTCT
ATTCTGGGGGGTGGGGTGGGGCAGGACAGCAAGGGGGAGGATTGGGAAGACAATAGCAGGCATGCTGGGG
ATGCGGTGGGCTCTATGGCGGCCGCAGGAACCCCTAGTGATGGAGTTGGCCACTCCCTCTCTGCGCGCTC
GCTCGCTCACTGAGGCCGGGCGACCAAAGGTCGCCCGACGCCCGGGCTTTGCCCGGGCGGCCTCAGTGAG
CGAGCGAGCGCGCAGCTGCCTGCAGGGGCGCCTGATGCGGTATTTTCTCCTTACGCATCTGTGCGGTATT
TCACACCGCATA
[95 nt withheld, positions 2953-3047]
T
[46 nt withheld, positions 3049-3094]
C
[141 nt withheld, positions 3096-3236]
CCTTTGACGTTGGAGTCCACGTTCTTT
[37 nt withheld, positions 3264-3300]
ACTCTATCTCGGGCTATTCTTTTGATTTATAAGGGATTTTGCCGATTTCGGTCTATTGGTTAAAAAATGA
GCTGATTTAACAAAAATTTAACGCGAATTTTAACAAAATATTAACGTTTACAATTTTATGGTGCACTCTC
AGTACAATCTGCTCTGATGCCGCATAGTTAAGCCAGCCCCGACACCCGCCAACACCCGCTGACGCGCCCT
GACGGGCTTGTCTGCTCCCGGCATCCGCTTACAGACAAGCTGTGACCGTCTCCGGGAGCTGCATGTGTCA
GAGGTTTTCACCGTCATCACCGAAACGCGCGAGACGAAAGGGCCTCGTGATACGCCTATTTTTATAGGTT
AATGTCATGATAATAATGGTTTCTTAGACGTCAGGTGGCACTTTTCGGGGAAATGTGCGCGGAACCCCTA
TTTGTTTATTTTTCTAAATACATTCAAATATGTATCCGCTCATGAGACAATAACCCTGATAAATGCTTCA
ATAATATTGAAAAAGGAAGAGTATGAGTATTCAACATTTCCGTGTCGCCCTTATTCCCTTTTTTGCGGCA
TTTTGCCTTCCTGTTTTTGCTCACCCAGAAACGCTGGTGAAAGTAAAAGATGCTGAAGATCAGTTGGGTG
CACGAGTGGGTTACATCGAACTGGATCTCAACAGCGGTAAGATCCTTGAGAGTTTTCGCCCCGAAGAACG
TTTTCCAATGATGAGCACTTTTAAAGTTCTGCTATGTGGCGCGGTATTATCCCGTATTGACGCCGGGCAA
GAGCAACTCGGTCGCCGCATACACTATTCTCAGAATGACTTGGTTGAGTACTCACCAGTCACAGAAAAGC
ATCTTACGGATGGCATGACAGTAAGAGAATTATGCAGTGCTGCCATAACCATGAGTGATAACACTGCGGC
CAACTTACTTCTGACAACGATCGGAGGACCGAAGGAGCTAACCGCTTTTTTGCACAACATGGGGGATCAT
GTAACTCGCCTTGATCGTTGGGAACCGGAGCTGAATGAAGCCATACCAAACGACGAGCGTGACACCACGA
TGCCTGTAGCAATGGCAACAACGTTGCGCAAACTATTAACTGGCGAACTACTTACTCTAGCTTCCCGGCA
ACAATTAATAGACTGGATGGAGGCGGATAAAGTTGCAGGACCACTTCTGCGCTCGGCCCTTCCGGCTGGC
TGGTTTATTGCTGATAAATCTGGAGCCGGTGAGCGTGGGTCTCGCGGTATCATTGCAGCACTGGGGCCAG
ATGGTAAGCCCTCCCGTATCGTAGTTATCTACACGACGGGGAGTCAGGCAACTATGGATGAACGAAATAG
ACAGATCGCTGAGATAGGTGCCTCACTGATTAAGCATTGGTAACTGTCAGACCAAGTTTACTCATATATA
CTTTAGATTGATTTAAAACTTCATTTTTAATTTAAAAGGATCTAGGTGAAGATCCTTTTTGATAATCTCA
TGACCAAAATCCCTTAACGTGAGTTTTCGTTCCACTGAGCGTCAGACCCCGTAGAAAAGATCAAAGGATC
TTCTTGAGATCCTTTTTTTCTGCGCGTAATCTGCTGCTTGCAAACAAAAAAACCACCGCTACCAGCGGTG
GTTTGTTTGCCGGATCAAGAGCTACCAACTCTTTTTCCGAAGGTAACTGGCTTCAGCAGAGCGCAGATAC
CAAATACTGTTCTTCTAGTGTAGCCGTAGTTAGGCCACCACTTCAAGAACTCTGTAGCACCGCCTACATA
CCTCGCTCTGCTAATCCTGTTACCAGTGGCTGCTGCCAGTGGCGATAAGTCGTGTCTTACCGGGTTGGAC
TCAAGACGATAGTTACCGGATAAGGCGCAGCGGTCGGGCTGAACGGGGGGTTCGTGCACACAGCCCAGCT
TGGAGCGAACGACCTACACCGAACTGAGATACCTACAGCGTGAGCTATGAGAAAGCGCCACGCTTCCCGA
AGGGAGAAAGGCGGACAGGTATCCGGTAAGCGGCAGGGTCGGAACAGGAGAGCGCACGAGGGAGCTTCCA
GGGGGAAACGCCTGGTATCTTTATAGTCCTGTCGGGTTTCGCCACCTCTGACTTGAGCGTCGATTTTTGT
GATGCTCGTCAGGGGGGCGGAGCCTATGGAAAAACGCCAGCAACGCGGCCTTTTTACGGTTCCTGGCCTT
TTGCTGGCCTTTTGCTCACATGT
